Addgene plasmid #101042: AcrIIA2
Purpose: Anti-CRISPRprotein which inhibit SpyCas9 and LmoCas9 activity.
Depositing lab: Zhiwei Huang. Depositing organization: Harbin Institute of Technology. Publication: Structural basis of CRISPR-SpyCas9 inhibition by an anti-CRISPR protein. Dong D, Guo M, Wang S, Zhu Y, Wang S, Xiong Z, Yang J, Xu Z, Huang Z. Nature. 2017 Jun 15;546(7658):436-439. doi: 10.1038/nature22377. Epub 2017 Apr 27. PubMed 28448066.
Backbone
  Vector backbone: pGEX-6P-1
  Vector type: Bacterial Expression
Growth in bacteria
  Bacterial resistance: Ampicillin, 100 μg/mL
  Growth temperature: 37°C
  Growth strain: DH5alpha
  Copy number: Unknown
Gene/Insert
  Gene/Insert name: AcrIIA2
  Species: Synthetic
  Tag / fusion protein: GST (N terminal on backbone)
  Cloning method: Restriction Enzyme; 5′ cloning site BamH1 (not destroyed); 3′ cloning site Xho1 (not destroyed)
Terms and licenses: Academic/Nonprofit Terms; Industry Terms: Not Available to Industry
How to cite: AcrIIA2 was a gift from Zhiwei Huang (Addgene plasmid # 101042 ; http://n2t.net/addgene:101042 ; RRID:Addgene_101042)
