[The description below was written by a language model from this plasmid's Addgene catalogue record and pLannotate feature annotations shown in this document.]
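Description:
AcrIIA2 is a bacterial expression plasmid built on the pGEX-6P-1 backbone for producing the anti-CRISPR protein AcrIIA2 as an N-terminal glutathione S-transferase (GST) fusion in E. coli. The synthetic AcrIIA2 coding sequence was inserted between the BamHI and XhoI sites of the polylinker, both of which remain intact, placing it in frame downstream of the Schistosoma japonicum GST open reading frame. Transcription of the fusion is driven by the strong hybrid tac promoter, which is controlled by an adjacent lac operator. The plasmid carries its own lacI gene, so expression is repressed until induced with IPTG. One of the two sequence records annotates the repressor's promoter as the up-mutated lacIq form and the other as the ordinary lacI promoter. The plasmid replicates from a ColE1/pMB1-type origin and is selected with ampicillin through the β-lactamase gene; the catalogue lists copy number as unknown.

Both feature tables (the repository's sequencing result and the depositor's sequence, each 5,338 nt and offset by only a few bases) show the same backbone layout, including remnants typical of pGEX vectors such as rop and bom fragments, a lac promoter/operator with a lacZα fragment, and a small yciV fragment. Neither table annotates the AcrIIA2 insert itself, but it would lie in the unannotated stretch following GST. The record's stated purpose is that AcrIIA2 inhibits SpyCas9 and LmoCas9 activity. The GST tag allows glutathione-affinity purification of the recombinant protein, consistent with the associated work on the structural basis of SpyCas9 inhibition by an anti-CRISPR protein.
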