Features (pLannotate 1.2.2; 16 found; start..end, strand, type, name):
      6..107     -  CDS            yciV (fragment): RNAAM_ECOLI - Also known as trpH From Escherichia coli (strain K12).
    183..211     +  promoter       tac promoter: strong E. coli promoter; hybrid between the trp and lac UV5 promoters
    219..235     +  protein_bind   lac operator: The lac repressor binds to the lac operator to inhibit transcription in E. coli. This inhibition can be relieved by adding lactose or isopropyl-β-D-thiogalactopyranoside (IPTG). lac repressor encoded by lacI
    258..911     +  CDS            GST26_SCHJA: Experimental evidence at protein level: Swiss-Prot protein existence level 1. GST isoenzymes appear to play a central role in the parasite detoxification system. Other functions are also suspected including a role in increasing the solubility of haematin in the parasite gut. From Schistosoma japonicum (Blood fluke).
   1355..1394    +  CDS            rop (fragment): Rop protein, which maintains plasmids at low copy number; rop
   1496..1536    +  misc_feature   bom (fragment): basis of mobility region from pBR322
   1641..1745    +  promoter       AmpR promoter: bla
   1746..2606    +  CDS            AmpR: β-lactamase; bla; confers resistance to ampicillin, carbenicillin, and related antibiotics
   2777..3365    +  rep_origin     ori: high-copy-number ColE1/pMB1/pBR322/pUC origin of replication
   3551..3602    -  misc_feature   bom (fragment): basis of mobility region from pBR322
   3609..3686    +  promoter       lacIq promoter: lacI (mutant); In the lacIq allele, a single base change in the promoter boosts expression of the lacI gene about 10-fold.
   3687..4769    +  CDS            lacI: lac repressor; lacI; The lac repressor binds to the lac operator to inhibit transcription in E. coli. This inhibition can be relieved by adding lactose or isopropyl-β-D-thiogalactopyranoside (IPTG).
   4782..4803    +  protein_bind   CAP binding site: CAP binding activates transcription in the presence of cAMP. E. coli catabolite activator protein
   4818..4848    +  promoter       lac promoter: promoter for the E. coli lac operon
   4856..4872    +  protein_bind   lac operator: The lac repressor binds to the lac operator to inhibit transcription in E. coli. This inhibition can be relieved by adding lactose or isopropyl-β-D-thiogalactopyranoside (IPTG). lac repressor encoded by lacI
   4892..5065    +  CDS            lacZα: LacZα fragment of β-galactosidase; lacZ fragment
>Addgene plasmid #101042 | AcrIIA2 | depositor full sequence | sequence record 190379 | AcrIIA2 sequence 5338 bps
ACGTTATCGACTGCACGGTGCACCAATGCTTCTGGCGTCAGGCAGCCATCGGAAGCTGTGGTATGGCTGT
GCAGGTCGTAAATCACTGCATAATTCGTGTCGCTCAAGGCGCACTCCCGTTCTGGATAATGTTTTTTGCG
CCGACATCATAACGGTTCTGGCAAATATTCTGAAATGAGCTGTTGACAATTAATCATCGGCTCGTATAAT
GTGTGGAATTGTGAGCGGATAACAATTTCACACAGGAAACAGTATTCATGTCCCCTATACTAGGTTATTG
GAAAATTAAGGGCCTTGTGCAACCCACTCGACTTCTTTTGGAATATCTTGAAGAAAAATATGAAGAGCAT
TTGTATGAGCGCGATGAAGGTGATAAATGGCGAAACAAAAAGTTTGAATTGGGTTTGGAGTTTCCCAATC
TTCCTTATTATATTGATGGTGATGTTAAATTAACACAGTCTATGGCCATCATACGTTATATAGCTGACAA
GCACAACATGTTGGGTGGTTGTCCAAAAGAGCGTGCAGAGATTTCAATGCTTGAAGGAGCGGTTTTGGAT
ATTAGATACGGTGTTTCGAGAATTGCATATAGTAAAGACTTTGAAACTCTCAAAGTTGATTTTCTTAGCA
AGCTACCTGAAATGCTGAAAATGTTCGAAGATCGTTTATGTCATAAAACATATTTAAATGGTGATCATGT
AACCCATCCTGACTTCATGTTGTATGACGCTCTTGATGTTGTTTTATACATGGACCCAATGTGCCTGGAT
GCGTTCCCAAAATTAGTTTGTTTTAAAAAACGTATTGAAGCTATCCCACAAATTGATAAGTACTTGAAAT
CCAGCAAGTATATAGCATGGCCTTTGCAGGGCTGGCAAGCCACGTTTGGTGGTGGCGACCATCCTCCAAA
ATCGGATCTGGAAGTTCTGTTCCAGGGGCCCCTGGGATCCATGACATTAACAAGAGCACAAAAAAAGTAT
GCAGAAGCGATGCACGAGTTTATAAATATGGTGGATGACTTTGAAGAGTCTACACCGGATTTTGCAAAGG
AAGTTCTACATGATTCTGACTATGTAGTTATTACAAAAAATGAAAAATATGCAGTAGCTCTTTGCTCTCT
TAGCACTGATGAATGTGAATATGATACTAACTTATACTTAGATGAAAAATTGGTTGATTACTCAACAGTT
GACGTAAACGGTGTGACATACTACATCAACATTGTTGAAACTAACGATATCGATGATTTAGAAATCGCTA
CGGATGAAGATGAGATGAAAAGTGGCAACCAAGAAATTATTTTAAAAAGTGAGTTGAAGTAACTCGAGCG
GCCGCATCGTGACTGACTGACGATCTGCCTCGCGCGTTTCGGTGATGACGGTGAAAACCTCTGACACATG
CAGCTCCCGGAGACGGTCACAGCTTGTCTGTAAGCGGATGCCGGGAGCAGACAAGCCCGTCAGGGCGCGT
CAGCGGGTGTTGGCGGGTGTCGGGGCGCAGCCATGACCCAGTCACGTAGCGATAGCGGAGTGTATAATTC
TTGAAGACGAAAGGGCCTCGTGATACGCCTATTTTTATAGGTTAATGTCATGATAATAATGGTTTCTTAG
ACGTCAGGTGGCACTTTTCGGGGAAATGTGCGCGGAACCCCTATTTGTTTATTTTTCTAAATACATTCAA
ATATGTATCCGCTCATGAGACAATAACCCTGATAAATGCTTCAATAATATTGAAAAAGGAAGAGTATGAG
TATTCAACATTTCCGTGTCGCCCTTATTCCCTTTTTTGCGGCATTTTGCCTTCCTGTTTTTGCTCACCCA
GAAACGCTGGTGAAAGTAAAAGATGCTGAAGATCAGTTGGGTGCACGAGTGGGTTACATCGAACTGGATC
TCAACAGCGGTAAGATCCTTGAGAGTTTTCGCCCCGAAGAACGTTTTCCAATGATGAGCACTTTTAAAGT
TCTGCTATGTGGCGCGGTATTATCCCGTGTTGACGCCGGGCAAGAGCAACTCGGTCGCCGCATACACTAT
TCTCAGAATGACTTGGTTGAGTACTCACCAGTCACAGAAAAGCATCTTACGGATGGCATGACAGTAAGAG
AATTATGCAGTGCTGCCATAACCATGAGTGATAACACTGCGGCCAACTTACTTCTGACAACGATCGGAGG
ACCGAAGGAGCTAACCGCTTTTTTGCACAACATGGGGGATCATGTAACTCGCCTTGATCGTTGGGAACCG
GAGCTGAATGAAGCCATACCAAACGACGAGCGTGACACCACGATGCCTGCAGCAATGGCAACAACGTTGC
GCAAACTATTAACTGGCGAACTACTTACTCTAGCTTCCCGGCAACAATTAATAGACTGGATGGAGGCGGA
TAAAGTTGCAGGACCACTTCTGCGCTCGGCCCTTCCGGCTGGCTGGTTTATTGCTGATAAATCTGGAGCC
GGTGAGCGTGGGTCTCGCGGTATCATTGCAGCACTGGGGCCAGATGGTAAGCCCTCCCGTATCGTAGTTA
TCTACACGACGGGGAGTCAGGCAACTATGGATGAACGAAATAGACAGATCGCTGAGATAGGTGCCTCACT
GATTAAGCATTGGTAACTGTCAGACCAAGTTTACTCATATATACTTTAGATTGATTTAAAACTTCATTTT
TAATTTAAAAGGATCTAGGTGAAGATCCTTTTTGATAATCTCATGACCAAAATCCCTTAACGTGAGTTTT
CGTTCCACTGAGCGTCAGACCCCGTAGAAAAGATCAAAGGATCTTCTTGAGATCCTTTTTTTCTGCGCGT
AATCTGCTGCTTGCAAACAAAAAAACCACCGCTACCAGCGGTGGTTTGTTTGCCGGATCAAGAGCTACCA
ACTCTTTTTCCGAAGGTAACTGGCTTCAGCAGAGCGCAGATACCAAATACTGTCCTTCTAGTGTAGCCGT
AGTTAGGCCACCACTTCAAGAACTCTGTAGCACCGCCTACATACCTCGCTCTGCTAATCCTGTTACCAGT
GGCTGCTGCCAGTGGCGATAAGTCGTGTCTTACCGGGTTGGACTCAAGACGATAGTTACCGGATAAGGCG
CAGCGGTCGGGCTGAACGGGGGGTTCGTGCACACAGCCCAGCTTGGAGCGAACGACCTACACCGAACTGA
GATACCTACAGCGTGAGCTATGAGAAAGCGCCACGCTTCCCGAAGGGAGAAAGGCGGACAGGTATCCGGT
AAGCGGCAGGGTCGGAACAGGAGAGCGCACGAGGGAGCTTCCAGGGGGAAACGCCTGGTATCTTTATAGT
CCTGTCGGGTTTCGCCACCTCTGACTTGAGCGTCGATTTTTGTGATGCTCGTCAGGGGGGCGGAGCCTAT
GGAAAAACGCCAGCAACGCGGCCTTTTTACGGTTCCTGGCCTTTTGCTGGCCTTTTGCTCACATGTTCTT
TCCTGCGTTATCCCCTGATTCTGTGGATAACCGTATTACCGCCTTTGAGTGAGCTGATACCGCTCGCCGC
AGCCGAACGACCGAGCGCAGCGAGTCAGTGAGCGAGGAAGCGGAAGAGCGCCTGATGCGGTATTTTCTCC
TTACGCATCTGTGCGGTATTTCACACCGCATAAATTCCGACACCATCGAATGGTGCAAAACCTTTCGCGG
TATGGCATGATAGCGCCCGGAAGAGAGTCAATTCAGGGTGGTGAATGTGAAACCAGTAACGTTATACGAT
GTCGCAGAGTATGCCGGTGTCTCTTATCAGACCGTTTCCCGCGTGGTGAACCAGGCCAGCCACGTTTCTG
CGAAAACGCGGGAAAAAGTGGAAGCGGCGATGGCGGAGCTGAATTACATTCCCAACCGCGTGGCACAACA
ACTGGCGGGCAAACAGTCGTTGCTGATTGGCGTTGCCACCTCCAGTCTGGCCCTGCACGCGCCGTCGCAA
ATTGTCGCGGCGATTAAATCTCGCGCCGATCAACTGGGTGCCAGCGTGGTGGTGTCGATGGTAGAACGAA
GCGGCGTCGAAGCCTGTAAAGCGGCGGTGCACAATCTTCTCGCGCAACGCGTCAGTGGGCTGATCATTAA
CTATCCGCTGGATGACCAGGATGCCATTGCTGTGGAAGCTGCCTGCACTAATGTTCCGGCGTTATTTCTT
GATGTCTCTGACCAGACACCCATCAACAGTATTATTTTCTCCCATGAAGACGGTACGCGACTGGGCGTGG
AGCATCTGGTCGCATTGGGTCACCAGCAAATCGCGCTGTTAGCGGGCCCATTAAGTTCTGTCTCGGCGCG
TCTGCGTCTGGCTGGCTGGCATAAATATCTCACTCGCAATCAAATTCAGCCGATAGCGGAACGGGAAGGC
GACTGGAGTGCCATGTCCGGTTTTCAACAAACCATGCAAATGCTGAATGAGGGCATCGTTCCCACTGCGA
TGCTGGTTGCCAACGATCAGATGGCGCTGGGCGCAATGCGCGCCATTACCGAGTCCGGGCTGCGCGTTGG
TGCGGATATCTCGGTAGTGGGATACGACGATACCGAAGACAGCTCATGTTATATCCCGCCGTCAACCACC
ATCAAACAGGATTTTCGCCTGCTGGGGCAAACCAGCGTGGACCGCTTGCTGCAACTCTCTCAGGGCCAGG
CGGTGAAGGGCAATCAGCTGTTGCCCGTCTCACTGGTGAAAAGAAAAACCACCCTGGCGCCCAATACGCA
AACCGCCTCTCCCCGCGCGTTGGCCGATTCATTAATGCAGCTGGCACGACAGGTTTCCCGACTGGAAAGC
GGGCAGTGAGCGCAACGCAATTAATGTGAGTTAGCTCACTCATTAGGCACCCCAGGCTTTACACTTTATG
CTTCCGGCTCGTATGTTGTGTGGAATTGTGAGCGGATAACAATTTCACACAGGAAACAGCTATGACCATG
ATTACGGATTCACTGGCCGTCGTTTTACAACGTCGTGACTGGGAAAACCCTGGCGTTACCCAACTTAATC
GCCTTGCAGCACATCCCCCTTTCGCCAGCTGGCGTAATAGCGAAGAGGCCCGCACCGATCGCCCTTCCCA
ACAGTTGCGCAGCCTGAATGGCGAATGGCGCTTTGCCTGGTTTCCGGCACCAGAAGCGGTGCCGGAAAGC
TGGCTGGAGTGCGATCTTCCTGAGGCCGATACTGTCGTCGTCCCCTCAAACTGGCAGATGCACGGTTACG
ATGCGCCCATCTACACCAACGTAACCTATCCCATTACGGTCAATCCGCCGTTTGTTCCCACGGAGAATCC
GACGGGTTGTTACTCGCTCACATTTAATGTTGATGAAAGCTGGCTACAGGAAGGCCAGACGCGAATTATT
TTTGATGGCGTTGGAATT
