Features (pLannotate 1.2.2; 16 found; start..end, strand, type, name):
    187..215     +  promoter       tac promoter: strong E. coli promoter; hybrid between the trp and lac UV5 promoters
    223..239     +  protein_bind   lac operator: The lac repressor binds to the lac operator to inhibit transcription in E. coli. This inhibition can be relieved by adding lactose or isopropyl-β-D-thiogalactopyranoside (IPTG). lac repressor encoded by lacI
    262..915     +  CDS            GST26_SCHJA: Experimental evidence at protein level: Swiss-Prot protein existence level 1. GST isoenzymes appear to play a central role in the parasite detoxification system. Other functions are also suspected including a role in increasing the solubility of haematin in the parasite gut. From Schistosoma japonicum (Blood fluke).
   1359..1398    +  CDS            rop (fragment): Rop protein, which maintains plasmids at low copy number; rop
   1500..1540    +  misc_feature   bom (fragment): basis of mobility region from pBR322
   1645..1749    +  promoter       AmpR promoter: bla
   1750..2610    +  CDS            AmpR: β-lactamase; bla; confers resistance to ampicillin, carbenicillin, and related antibiotics
   2781..3369    +  rep_origin     ori: high-copy-number ColE1/pMB1/pBR322/pUC origin of replication
   3555..3606    -  misc_feature   bom (fragment): basis of mobility region from pBR322
   3613..3690    +  promoter       lacI promoter: lacI
   3691..4773    +  CDS            lacI: lac repressor; lacI; The lac repressor binds to the lac operator to inhibit transcription in E. coli. This inhibition can be relieved by adding lactose or isopropyl-β-D-thiogalactopyranoside (IPTG).
   4786..4807    +  protein_bind   CAP binding site: CAP binding activates transcription in the presence of cAMP. E. coli catabolite activator protein
   4822..4852    +  promoter       lac promoter: promoter for the E. coli lac operon
   4860..4876    +  protein_bind   lac operator: The lac repressor binds to the lac operator to inhibit transcription in E. coli. This inhibition can be relieved by adding lactose or isopropyl-β-D-thiogalactopyranoside (IPTG). lac repressor encoded by lacI
   4896..5069    +  CDS            lacZα: LacZα fragment of β-galactosidase; lacZ fragment
   5333..111     -  CDS            yciV (fragment) (across the origin): RNAAM_ECOLI - Also known as trpH From Escherichia coli (strain K12).
>Addgene plasmid #101042 | AcrIIA2 | addgene full sequence | sequence record 195009 | Addgene NGS Result
AATTAGCTTATCGACTGCACGGTGCACCAATGCTTCTGGCGTCAGGCAGCCATCGGAAGCTGTGGTATGG
CTGTGCAGGTCGTAAATCACTGCATAATTCGTGTCGCTCAAGGCGCACTCCCGTTCTGGATAATGTTTTT
TGCGCCGACATCATAACGGTTCTGGCAAATATTCTGAAATGAGCTGTTGACAATTAATCATCGGCTCGTA
TAATGTGTGGAATTGTGAGCGGATAACAATTTCACACAGGAAACAGTATTCATGTCCCCTATACTAGGTT
ATTGGAAAATTAAGGGCCTTGTGCAACCCACTCGACTTCTTTTGGAATATCTTGAAGAAAAATATGAAGA
GCATTTGTATGAGCGCGATGAAGGTGATAAATGGCGAAACAAAAAGTTTGAATTGGGTTTGGAGTTTCCC
AATCTTCCTTATTATATTGATGGTGATGTTAAATTAACACAGTCTATGGCCATCATACGTTATATAGCTG
ACAAGCACAACATGTTGGGTGGTTGTCCAAAAGAGCGTGCAGAGATTTCAATGCTTGAAGGAGCGGTTTT
GGATATTAGATACGGTGTTTCGAGAATTGCATATAGTAAAGACTTTGAAACTCTCAAAGTTGATTTTCTT
AGCAAGCTACCTGAAATGCTGAAAATGTTCGAAGATCGTTTATGTCATAAAACATATTTAAATGGTGATC
ATGTAACCCATCCTGACTTCATGTTGTATGACGCTCTTGATGTTGTTTTATACATGGACCCAATGTGCCT
GGATGCGTTCCCAAAATTAGTTTGTTTTAAAAAACGTATTGAAGCTATCCCACAAATTGATAAGTACTTG
AAATCCAGCAAGTATATAGCATGGCCTTTGCAGGGCTGGCAAGCCACGTTTGGTGGTGGCGACCATCCTC
CAAAATCGGATCTGGAAGTTCTGTTCCAGGGGCCCCTGGGATCCATGACATTAACAAGAGCACAAAAAAA
GTATGCAGAAGCGATGCACGAGTTTATAAATATGGTGGATGACTTTGAAGAGTCTACACCGGATTTTGCA
AAGGAAGTTCTACATGATTCTGACTATGTAGTTATTACAAAAAATGAAAAATATGCAGTAGCTCTTTGCT
CTCTTAGCACTGATGAATGTGAATATGATACTAACTTATACTTAGATGAAAAATTGGTTGATTACTCAAC
AGTTGACGTAAACGGTGTGACATACTACATCAACATTGTTGAAACTAACGATATCGATGATTTAGAAATC
GCTACGGATGAAGATGAGATGAAAAGTGGCAACCAAGAAATTATTTTAAAAAGTGAGTTGAAGTAACTCG
AGCGGCCGCATCGTGACTGACTGACGATCTGCCTCGCGCGTTTCGGTGATGACGGTGAAAACCTCTGACA
CATGCAGCTCCCGGAGACGGTCACAGCTTGTCTGTAAGCGGATGCCGGGAGCAGACAAGCCCGTCAGGGC
GCGTCAGCGGGTGTTGGCGGGTGTCGGGGCGCAGCCATGACCCAGTCACGTAGCGATAGCGGAGTGTATA
ATTCTTGAAGACGAAAGGGCCTCGTGATACGCCTATTTTTATAGGTTAATGTCATGATAATAATGGTTTC
TTAGACGTCAGGTGGCACTTTTCGGGGAAATGTGCGCGGAACCCCTATTTGTTTATTTTTCTAAATACAT
TCAAATATGTATCCGCTCATGAGACAATAACCCTGATAAATGCTTCAATAATATTGAAAAAGGAAGAGTA
TGAGTATTCAACATTTCCGTGTCGCCCTTATTCCCTTTTTTGCGGCATTTTGCCTTCCTGTTTTTGCTCA
CCCAGAAACGCTGGTGAAAGTAAAAGATGCTGAAGATCAGTTGGGTGCACGAGTGGGTTACATCGAACTG
GATCTCAACAGCGGTAAGATCCTTGAGAGTTTTCGCCCCGAAGAACGTTTTCCAATGATGAGCACTTTTA
AAGTTCTGCTATGTGGCGCGGTATTATCCCGTGTTGACGCCGGGCAAGAGCAACTCGGTCGCCGCATACA
CTATTCTCAGAATGACTTGGTTGAGTACTCACCAGTCACAGAAAAGCATCTTACGGATGGCATGACAGTA
AGAGAATTATGCAGTGCTGCCATAACCATGAGTGATAACACTGCGGCCAACTTACTTCTGACAACGATCG
GAGGACCGAAGGAGCTAACCGCTTTTTTGCACAACATGGGGGATCATGTAACTCGCCTTGATCGTTGGGA
ACCGGAGCTGAATGAAGCCATACCAAACGACGAGCGTGACACCACGATGCCTGCAGCAATGGCAACAACG
TTGCGCAAACTATTAACTGGCGAACTACTTACTCTAGCTTCCCGGCAACAATTAATAGACTGGATGGAGG
CGGATAAAGTTGCAGGACCACTTCTGCGCTCGGCCCTTCCGGCTGGCTGGTTTATTGCTGATAAATCTGG
AGCCGGTGAGCGTGGGTCTCGCGGTATCATTGCAGCACTGGGGCCAGATGGTAAGCCCTCCCGTATCGTA
GTTATCTACACGACGGGGAGTCAGGCAACTATGGATGAACGAAATAGACAGATCGCTGAGATAGGTGCCT
CACTGATTAAGCATTGGTAACTGTCAGACCAAGTTTACTCATATATACTTTAGATTGATTTAAAACTTCA
TTTTTAATTTAAAAGGATCTAGGTGAAGATCCTTTTTGATAATCTCATGACCAAAATCCCTTAACGTGAG
TTTTCGTTCCACTGAGCGTCAGACCCCGTAGAAAAGATCAAAGGATCTTCTTGAGATCCTTTTTTTCTGC
GCGTAATCTGCTGCTTGCAAACAAAAAAACCACCGCTACCAGCGGTGGTTTGTTTGCCGGATCAAGAGCT
ACCAACTCTTTTTCCGAAGGTAACTGGCTTCAGCAGAGCGCAGATACCAAATACTGTCCTTCTAGTGTAG
CCGTAGTTAGGCCACCACTTCAAGAACTCTGTAGCACCGCCTACATACCTCGCTCTGCTAATCCTGTTAC
CAGTGGCTGCTGCCAGTGGCGATAAGTCGTGTCTTACCGGGTTGGACTCAAGACGATAGTTACCGGATAA
GGCGCAGCGGTCGGGCTGAACGGGGGGTTCGTGCACACAGCCCAGCTTGGAGCGAACGACCTACACCGAA
CTGAGATACCTACAGCGTGAGCTATGAGAAAGCGCCACGCTTCCCGAAGGGAGAAAGGCGGACAGGTATC
CGGTAAGCGGCAGGGTCGGAACAGGAGAGCGCACGAGGGAGCTTCCAGGGGGAAACGCCTGGTATCTTTA
TAGTCCTGTCGGGTTTCGCCACCTCTGACTTGAGCGTCGATTTTTGTGATGCTCGTCAGGGGGGCGGAGC
CTATGGAAAAACGCCAGCAACGCGGCCTTTTTACGGTTCCTGGCCTTTTGCTGGCCTTTTGCTCACATGT
TCTTTCCTGCGTTATCCCCTGATTCTGTGGATAACCGTATTACCGCCTTTGAGTGAGCTGATACCGCTCG
CCGCAGCCGAACGACCGAGCGCAGCGAGTCAGTGAGCGAGGAAGCGGAAGAGCGCCTGATGCGGTATTTT
CTCCTTACGCATCTGTGCGGTATTTCACACCGCATAAATTCCGACACCATCGAATGGCGCAAAACCTTTC
GCGGTATGGCATGATAGCGCCCGGAAGAGAGTCAATTCAGGGTGGTGAATGTGAAACCAGTAACGTTATA
CGATGTCGCAGAGTATGCCGGTGTCTCTTATCAGACCGTTTCCCGCGTGGTGAACCAGGCCAGCCACGTT
TCTGCGAAAACGCGGGAAAAAGTGGAAGCGGCGATGGCGGAGCTGAATTACATTCCCAACCGCGTGGCAC
AACAACTGGCGGGCAAACAGTCGTTGCTGATTGGCGTTGCCACCTCCAGTCTGGCCCTGCACGCGCCGTC
GCAAATTGTCGCGGCGATTAAATCTCGCGCCGATCAACTGGGTGCCAGCGTGGTGGTGTCGATGGTAGAA
CGAAGCGGCGTCGAAGCCTGTAAAGCGGCGGTGCACAATCTTCTCGCGCAACGCGTCAGTGGGCTGATCA
TTAACTATCCGCTGGATGACCAGGATGCCATTGCTGTGGAAGCTGCCTGCACTAATGTTCCGGCGTTATT
TCTTGATGTCTCTGACCAGACACCCATCAACAGTATTATTTTCTCCCATGAAGACGGTACGCGACTGGGC
GTGGAGCATCTGGTCGCATTGGGTCACCAGCAAATCGCGCTGTTAGCGGGCCCATTAAGTTCTGTCTCGG
CGCGTCTGCGTCTGGCTGGCTGGCATAAATATCTCACTCGCAATCAAATTCAGCCGATAGCGGAACGGGA
AGGCGACTGGAGTGCCATGTCCGGTTTTCAACAAACCATGCAAATGCTGAATGAGGGCATCGTTCCCACT
GCGATGCTGGTTGCCAACGATCAGATGGCGCTGGGCGCAATGCGCGCCATTACCGAGTCCGGGCTGCGCG
TTGGTGCGGATATCTCGGTAGTGGGATACGACGATACCGAAGACAGCTCATGTTATATCCCGCCGTTAAC
CACCATCAAACAGGATTTTCGCCTGCTGGGGCAAACCAGCGTGGACCGCTTGCTGCAACTCTCTCAGGGC
CAGGCGGTGAAGGGCAATCAGCTGTTGCCCGTCTCACTGGTGAAAAGAAAAACCACGCTAGCGCCCAATA
CGCAAACCGCCTCTCCCCGCGCGTTGGCCGATTCATTAATGCAGCTGGCACGACAGGTTTCCCGACTGGA
AAGCGGGCAGTGAGCGCAACGCAATTAATGTAAGTTAGCTCACTCATTAGGCACCCCAGGCTTTACACTT
TATGCTTCCGGCTCGTATGTTGTGTGGAATTGTGAGCGGATAACAATTTCACACAGGAAACAGCTATGAC
CATGATTACGGATTCACTGGCCGTCGTTTTACAACGTCGTGACTGGGAAAACCCTGGCGTTACCCAACTT
AATCGCCTTGCAGCACATCCCCCTTTCGCCAGCTGGCGTAATAGCGAAGAGGCCCGCACCGATCGCCCTT
CCCAACAGTTGCGCAGCCTGAATGGCGAATGGCGCTTTGCCTGGTTTCCGGCACCAGAAGCGGTGCCGGA
AAGCTGGCTGGAGTGCGATCTTCCTGAGGCCGATACTGTCGTCGTCCCCTCAAACTGGCAGATGCACGGT
TACGATGCGCCCATCTACACCAACGTGACCTATCCCATTACGGTCAATCCGCCGTTTGTTCCCACGGAGA
ATCCGACGGGTTGTTACTCGCTCACATTTAATGTTGATGAAAGCTGGCTACAGGAAGGCCAGACGCGAAT
TATTTTTGATGGCGTTGG
